>Addgene plasmid #168308 | pTL74 | addgene full sequence | sequence record 348907 | Addgene NGS Result
CGGTGCGGGCCTCTTCGCTATTACGCCAGATCCTTTTGTTGTTTCCGGGTGTACAATATGGACTTCCTCT
TTTCTGGCAACCAAACCCATACATCGGGATTCCTATAATACCTTCGTTGGTCTCCCTAACATGTAGGTGG
CGGAGGGGAGATATACAATAGAACAGATACCAGACAAGACATAATGGGCTAAACAAGACTACACCAATTA
CACTGCCTCATTGATGGTGGTACATAACGAACTAATACTGTAGCCCTAGACTTGATAGCCATCATCATAT
CGAAGTTTCACTACCCTTTTTCCATTTGCCATCTATTGAAGTAATAATAGGCGCATGCAACTTCTTTTCT
TTTTTTTTCTTTTCTCTCTCCCCCGTTGTTGTCTCACCATATCCGCAATGACAAAAAAATGATGGAAGAC
ACTAAAGGAAAAAATTAACGACAAAGACAGCACCAACAGATGTCGTTGTTCCAGAGCTGATGAGGGGTAT
CTCGAAGCACACGAAACTTTTTCCTTCCTTCATTCACGCACACTACTCTCTAATGAGCAACGGTATACGG
CCTTCCTTCCAGTTACTTGAATTTGAAATAAAAAAAAGTTTGCTGTCTTGCTATCAAGTATAAATAGACC
TGCAATTATTAATCTTTTGTTTCCTCGTCATTGTTCTCGTTCCCTTTCTTCCTTGTTTCTTTTTCTGCAC
AATATTTCAAGCTATACCAAGCATACAATCAACTCCAAGCTTGAAGCAAGCCTCCTGAAAGATGAAGCTA
CTGTCTTCTATCGAACAAGCATGCGATATTTGCCGACTTAAAAAGCTCAAGTGCTCCAAAGAAAAACCGA
AGTGCGCCAAGTGTCTGAAGAACAACTGGGAGTGTCGCTACTCTCCCAAAACCAAAAGGTCTCCGCTGAC
TAGGGCACATCTGACAGAAGTGGAATCAAGGCTAGAAAGACTGGAACAGCTATTTCTACTGATTTTTCCT
CGAGAAGACCTTGACATGATTTTGAAAATGGATTCTTTACAGGATATAAAAGCATTGTTAACAGGATTAT
TTGTACAAGATAATGTGAATAAAGATGCCGTCACAGATAGATTGGCTTCAGTGGAGACTGATATGCCTCT
AACATTGAGACAGCATAGAATAAGTGCGACATCATCATCGGAAGAGAGTAGTAACAAAGGTCAAAGACAG
TTGACTGTATCGCCGGAATTTGTAATACGACTCACTATAGGGCGAGCCGCCATCATGGAGGAGCAGAAGC
TGATCTCAGAGGAGGACCTGCATATGGCCATGGAGGCCGAATTCCAGAAAATCGTGATCAAGGTGCACAT
GACCTGCGATAACTGCCGCCGTAATGATCTGGCCCTGGCCGGTAGCACCTGTGGTGTGCAGAGCGTGGCC
ATTGAAGCCGCCGAACGTGATCAGCTGGTGGTGGCCAGCGATGGTGTGGATGCCGCAAGCCTGGCAAGCC
GTCTGCGCAAAGCCGTGAAAGTGGGTCGCGCCGATATCATCAAAGTGGAAGCCGTGGTGCACGGCAAAAA
ATAAGGATCCGTCGACCTGCAGCGGCCGCATAACTAGCATAACCCCTTGGGGCCTCTAAACGGGTCTTGA
GGGGTTTTTTGCGCGCTTGCAGCCAAGCTAATTCCGGGCGAATTTCTTATGATTTATGATTTTTATTATT
AAATAAGTTATAAAAAAAATAAGTGTATACAAATTTTAAAGTGACTCTTAGGTTTTAAAACGAAAATTCT
TATTCTTGAGTAACTCTTTCCTGTAGGTCAGGTTGCTTTCTCAGGTATAGCATGAGGTCGCTCTTATTGA
CCACACCTCTACCGGCATGCAAGCTTGGCGTAATCATGGTCATAGCTGTTTCCTGTGTGAAATTGTTATC
CGCTCACAATTCCACACAACATACGAGCCGGAAGCATAAAGTGTAAAGCCTGGGGTGCCTAATGAGTGAG
CTAACTCACATTAATTGCGTTGCGCTCACTGCCCGCTTTCCAGTCGGGAAACCTGTCGTGCCAGCTGCAT
TAATGAATCGGCCAACGCGCGGGGAGAGGCGGTTTGCGTATTGGGCGCTCTTCCGCTTCCTCGCTCACTG
ACTCGCTGCGCTCGGTCGTTCGGCTGCGGCGAGCGGTATCAGCTCACTCAAAGGCGGTAATACGGTTATC
CACAGAATCAGGGGATAACGCAGGAAAGAACATGTGAGCAAAAGGCCAGCAAAAGGCCAGGAACCGTAAA
AAGGCCGCGTTGCTGGCGTTTTTCCATAGGCTCCGCCCCCCTGACGAGCATCACAAAAATCGACGCTCAA
GTCAGAGGTGGCGAAACCCGACAGGACTATAAAGATACCAGGCGTTTCCCCCTGGAAGCTCCCTCGTGCG
CTCTCCTGTTCCGACCCTGCCGCTTACCGGATACCTGTCCGCCTTTCTCCCTTCGGGAAGCGTGGCGCTT
TCTCATAGCTCACGCTGTAGGTATCTCAGTTCGGTGTAGGTCGTTCGCTCCAAGCTGGGCTGTGTGCACG
AACCCCCCGTTCAGCCCGACCGCTGCGCCTTATCCGGTAACTATCGTCTTGAGTCCAACCCGGTAAGACA
CGACTTATCGCCACTGGCAGCAGCCACTGGTAACAGGATTAGCAGAGCGAGGTATGTAGGCGGTGCTACA
GAGTTCTTGAAGTGGTGGCCTAACTACGGCTACACTAGAAGAACAGTATTTGGTATCTGCGCTCTGCTGA
AGCCAGTTACCTTCGGAAAAAGAGTTGGTAGCTCTTGATCCGGCAAACAAACCACCGCTGGTAGCGGTGG
TTTTTTTGTTTGCAAGCAGCAGATTACGCGCAGAAAAAAAGGATCTCAAGAAGATCCTTTGATCTTTTCT
ACGGGGTCTGACGCTCAGTGGAACGAAAACTCACGTTAAGGGATTTTGGTCATGAGATTATCAAAAAGGA
TCTTCACCTAGATCCTTTTAAATTAAAAATGAAGTTTTAAATCAATCTAAAGTATATATGAGTAACCTGA
GGCTATGGCAGGGCCTGCCGCCCCGACGTTGGCTGCGAGCCCTGGGCCTTCACCCGAACTTGGGGGGTGG
GGTGGGGAAAAGGAAGAAACGCGGGCGTATTGGCCCCAATGGGGTCTCGGTGGGGTATCGACAGAGTGCC
AGCCCTGGGACCGAACCCCGCGTTTATGAACAAACGACCCAACACCGTGCGTTTTATTCTGTCTTTTTAT
TGCCGTCATAGCGCGGGTTCCTTCCGGTATTGTCTCCTTCCGTGTTTCAGTTAGCCTCCCCCTAGGGTGG
GCGAAGAACTCCAGCATGAGATCCCCGCGCTGGAGGATCATCCAGCCGGCGTCCCGGAAAACGATTCCGA
AGCCCAACCTTTCATAGAAGGCGGCGGTGGAATCGAAATCTCGTGATGGCAGGTTGGGCGTCGCTTGGTC
GGTCATTTCGAACCCCAGAGTCCCGCTCAGAAGAACTCGTCAAGAAGGCGATAGAAGGCGATGCGCTGCG
AATCGGGAGCGGCGATACCGTAAAGCACGAGGAAGCGGTCAGCCCATTCGCCGCCAAGCTCTTCAGCAAT
ATCACGGGTAGCCAACGCTATGTCCTGATAGCGGTCCGCCACACCCAGCCGGCCACAGTCGATGAATCCA
GAAAAGCGGCCATTTTCCACCATGATATTCGGCAAGCAGGCATCGCCATGAGTCACGACGAGATCCTCGC
CGTCGGGCATGCTCGCCTTGAGCCTGGCGAACAGTTCGGCTGGCGCGAGCCCCTGATGCTCTTCGTCCAG
ATCATCCTGATCGACAAGACCGGCTTCCATCCGAGTACGTGCTCGCTCGATGCGATGTTTCGCTTGGTGG
TCGAATGGGCAGGTAGCCGGATCAAGCGTATGCAGCCGCCGCATTGCATCAGCCATGATGGATACTTTCT
CGGCAGGAGCAAGGTGAGATGACAGGAGATCCTGCCCCGGCACTTCGCCCAATAGCAGCCAGTCCCTTCC
CGCTTCAGTGACAACGTCGAGCACAGCTGCGCAAGGAACGCCCGTCGTGGCCAGCCACGATAGCCGCGCT
GCCTCGTCTTGCAGTTCATTCAGGGCACCGGACAGGTCGGTCTTGACAAAAAGAACCGGGCGCCCCTGCG
CTGACAGCCGGAACACGGCGGCATCAGAGCAGCCGATTGTCTGTTGTGCCCAGTCATAGCCGAATAGCCT
CTCCACCCAAGCGGCCGGAGAACCTGCGTGCAATCCATCTTGTTCAATCATACTCTTCCTTTTTCAATAT
TATTGAAGCATTTATCAGGGTTATTGTCTCATGAGCGGATACATATTTGAATGTATTTAGAAAAATAAAC
AAATAGGGGTTCCGCGCACATTTCCCCGAAAAGTGCCACCTGAACGAAGCATCTGTGCTTCATTTTGTAG
AACAAAAATGCAACGCGAGAGCGCTAATTTTTCAAACAAAGAATCTGAGCTGCATTTTTACAGAACAGAA
ATGCAACGCGAAAGCGCTATTTTACCAACGAAGAATCTGTGCTTCATTTTTGTAAAACAAAAATGCAACG
CGAGAGCGCTAATTTTTCAAACAAAGAATCTGAGCTGCATTTTTACAGAACAGAAATGCAACGCGAGAGC
GCTATTTTACCAACAAAGAATCTATACTTCTTTTTTGTTCTACAAAAATGCATCCCGAGAGCGCTATTTT
TCTAACAAAGCATCTTAGATTACTTTTTTTCTCCTTTGTGCGCTCTATAATGCAGTCTCTTGATAACTTT
TTGCACTGTAGGTCCGTTAAGGTTAGAAGAAGGCTACTTTGGTGTCTATTTTCTCTTCCATAAAAAAAGC
CTGACTCCACTTCCCGCGTTTACTGATTACTAGCGAAGCTGCGGGTGCATTTTTTCAAGATAAAGGCATC
CCCGATTATATTCTATACCGATGTGGATTGCGCATACTTTGTGAACAGAAAGTGATAGCGTTGATGATTC
TTCATTGGTCAGAAAATTATGAACGGTTTCTTCTATTTTGTCTCTATATACTACGTATAGGAAATGTTTA
CATTTTCGTATTGTTTTCGATTCACTCTATGAATAGTTCTTACTACAATTTTTTTGTCTAAAGAGTAATA
CTAGAGATAAACATAAAAAATGTAGAGGTCGAGTTTAGATGCAAGTTCAAGGAGCGAAAGGTGGATGGGT
AGGTTATATAGGGATATAGCACAGAGATATATAGCAAAGAGATACTTTTGAGCAATGTTTGTGGAAGCGG
TATTCGCAATATTTTAGTAGCTCGTTACAGTCCGGTGCGTTTTTGGTTTTTTGAAAGTGCGTCTTCAGAG
CGCTTTTGGTTTTCAAAAGCGCTCTGAAGTTCCTATACTTTCTAGAGAATAGGAACTTCGGAATAGGAAC
TTCAAAGCGTTTCCGAAAACGAGCGCTTCCGAAAATGCAACGCGAGCTGCGCACATACAGCTCACTGTTC
ACGTCGCACCTATATCTGCGTGTTGCCTGTATATATATATACATGAGAAGAACGGCATAGTGCGTGTTTA
TGCTTAAATGCGTACTTATATGCGTCTATTTATGTAGGATGAAAGGTAGTCTAGTACCTCCTGTGATATT
ATCCCATTCCATGCGGGGTATCGTATGCTTCCTTCAGCACTACCCTTTAGCTGTTCTATATGCTGCCACT
CCTCAATTGGATTAGTCTCATCCTTCAATGCTATCATTTCCTTTGATATTGGATCATACTAAGAAACCAT
TATTATCATGACATTAACCTATAAAAATAGGCGTATCACGAGGCCCTTTCGTCTCGCGCGTTTCGGTGAT
GACGGTGAAAACCTCTGACACATGCAGCTCCCGGAGACGGTCACAGCTTGTCTGTAAGCGGATGCCGGGA
GCAGACAAGCCCGTCAGGGCGCGTCAGCGGGTGTTGGCGGGTGTCGGGGCTGGCTTAACTATGCGGCATC
AGAGCAGATTGTACTGAGAGTGCACCATAGATCAACGACATTACTATATATATAATATAGGAAGCATTTA
ATAGAACAGCATCGTAATATATGTGTACTTTGCAGTTATGACGCCAGATGGCAGTAGTGGAAGATATTCT
TTATTGAAAAATAGCTTGTCACCTTACGTACAATCTTGATCCGGAGCTTTTCTTTTTTTGCCGATTAAGA
ATTAATTCGGTCGAAAAAAGAAAAGGAGAGGGCCAAGAGGGAGGGCATTGGTGACTATTGAGCACGTGAG
TATACGTGATTAAGCACACAAAGGCAGCTTGGAGTATGTCTGTTATTAATTTCACAGGTAGTTCTGGTCC
ATTGGTGAAAGTTTGCGGCTTGCAGAGCACAGAGGCCGCAGAATGTGCTCTAGATTCCGATGCTGACTTG
CTGGGTATTATATGTGTGCCCAATAGAAAGAGAACAATTGACCCGGTTATTGCAAGGAAAATTTCAAGTC
TTGTAAAAGCATATAAAAATAGTTCAGGCACTCCGAAATACTTGGTTGGCGTGTTTCGTAATCAACCTAA
GGAGGATGTTTTGGCTCTGGTCAATGATTACGGCATTGATATCGTCCAACTGCATGGAGATGAGTCGTGG
CAAGAATACCAAGAGTTCCTCGGTTTGCCAGTTATTAAAAGACTCGTATTTCCAAAAGACTGCAACATAC
TACTCAGTGCAGCTTCACAGAAACCTCATTCGTTTATTCCCTTGTTTGATTCAGAAGCAGGTGGGACAGG
TGAACTTTTGGATTGGAACTCGATTTCTGACTGGGTTGGAAGGCAAGAGAGCCCCGAAAGCTTACATTTT
ATGTTAGCTGGTGGACTGACGCCAGAAAATGTTGGTGATGCGCTTAGATTAAATGGCGTTATTGGTGTTG
ATGTAAGCGGAGGTGTGGAGACAAATGGTGTAAAAGACTCTAACAAAATAGCAAATTTCGTCAAAAATGC
TAAGAAATAGGTTATTACTGAGTAGTATTTATTTAAGTATTGTTTGTGCACTTGCCGATCTATGCGGTGT
GAAATACCGCACAGATGCGTAAGGAGAAAATACCGCATCAGGAAATTGTAAGCGTTAATATTTTGTTAAA
ATTCGCGTTAAATTTTTGTTAAATCAGCTCATTTTTTAACCAATAGGCCGAAATCGGCAAAATCCCTTAT
AAATCAAAAGAATAGACCGAGATAGGGT
[37 nt withheld, positions 7169-7205]
AAAGAACGTGGACTCCAACGTCAAAGG
[49 nt withheld, positions 7233-7281]
T
[91 nt withheld, positions 7283-7373]
G
[124 nt withheld, positions 7375-7498]
CCATTCGCCATTCAGGCTGCGCAACTGTTGGGAAGGGCGAT
Features (pLannotate 1.2.2; 23 found; start..end, strand, type, name):
     30..734     +  promoter       ADH1 promoter: S. cerevisiae ADH1; promoter for alcohol dehydrogenase 1
    762..1202    +  CDS            GAL4 DNA binding domain: DNA binding domain of the GAL4 transcriptional activator; Saccharomyces cerevisiae GAL4 (truncated)
   1213..1231    +  promoter       T7 promoter: promoter for bacteriophage T7 RNA polymerase
   1574..1621    +  terminator     T7 terminator: transcription terminator for bacteriophage T7 RNA polymerase
   1648..1835    +  terminator     ADH1 terminator: S. cerevisiae ADH1; transcription terminator for the S. cerevisiae alcohol dehydrogenase 1 (ADH1) gene
   1883..1899    -  protein_bind   lac operator: The lac repressor binds to the lac operator to inhibit transcription in E. coli. This inhibition can be relieved by adding lactose or isopropyl-β-D-thiogalactopyranoside (IPTG). lac repressor encoded by lacI
   1907..1937    -  promoter       lac promoter: promoter for the E. coli lac operon
   1952..1973    -  protein_bind   CAP binding site: CAP binding activates transcription in the presence of cAMP. E. coli catabolite activator protein
   1986..2078    -  CDS            lacI (fragment): lac repressor; lacI; The lac repressor binds to the lac operator to inhibit transcription in E. coli. This inhibition can be relieved by adding lactose or isopropyl-β-D-thiogalactopyranoside (IPTG).
   2261..2849    -  rep_origin     ori: high-copy-number ColE1/pMB1/pBR322/pUC origin of replication
   3071..3087    +  polyA_signal   bGH poly(A) signal (fragment): bovine growth hormone polyadenylation signal
   3178..3225    -  polyA_signal   HSV TK poly(A) signal: herpes simplex virus thymidine kinase polyadenylation signal (Cole and Stacy, 1985)
   3284..3436    -  CDS            ble (fragment): BLE_KLEPN - Experimental evidence at protein level: Swiss-Prot protein existence level 1. Binding protein with a strong affinity to the bleomycin family of antibiotics. Binds to CL990; an antimitotic-antibiotic compound. From Klebsiella pneumoniae.
   3457..4251    -  CDS            NeoR/KanR: aminoglycoside phosphotransferase from Tn5; aph(3')-II (or nptII); confers resistance to neomycin, kanamycin, and G418 (Geneticin®)
   4252..4356    -  promoter       AmpR promoter: bla
   4383..5725    -  rep_origin     2μ ori: yeast 2μ plasmid origin of replication
   5793..5828    +  CDS            rop (fragment): Rop protein, which maintains plasmids at low copy number; rop
   5930..5979    +  misc_feature   bom (fragment): basis of mobility region from pBR322
   6118..6265    +  promoter       TRP1 promoter: S. cerevisiae TRP1
   6266..6940    +  CDS            TRP1: phosphoribosylanthranilate isomerase, required for tryptophan biosynthesis; S. cerevisiae TRP1; yeast auxotrophic marker
   6991..7042    +  misc_feature   bom (fragment): basis of mobility region from pBR322
   7070..7498    -  rep_origin     f1 ori (sequence partly withheld): f1 bacteriophage origin of replication; arrow indicates direction of (+) strand synthesis
   7502..29      -  CDS            lacZα (fragment) (across the origin): LacZα fragment of β-galactosidase; lacZ fragment
