[The description below was written by a language model from this plasmid's Addgene catalogue record and pLannotate feature annotations shown in this document.]
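Description:
pTL74 is a yeast two-hybrid "bait" plasmid built on the pGBKT7 backbone, a yeast expression shuttle vector. It carries an insert recorded as Si944233281 from Setaria italica (foxtail millet). In E. coli it replicates from a high-copy ColE1/pUC-type origin and is selected with kanamycin through the Tn5 aminoglycoside phosphotransferase gene (NeoR/KanR), which here is driven by the AmpR (bla) promoter. In Saccharomyces cerevisiae it is maintained episomally by the 2μ origin and selected by tryptophan prototrophy through the TRP1 marker and its own promoter. An f1 origin is also present, along with small backbone remnants such as lac promoter/operator, lacZα, rop, bom and poly(A) signal fragments, which have no role in the assay.

The expression cassette consists of the yeast ADH1 promoter driving the GAL4 DNA-binding domain, followed by a T7 promoter, a cloning region, the T7 terminator and the ADH1 terminator. The feature table does not annotate the insert itself. The unannotated gap of roughly 340 nt between the T7 promoter and the T7 terminator is where it would be expected to sit, presumably in frame with the GAL4 DNA-binding domain. The T7 promoter additionally permits in vitro transcription of the insert without the GAL4 portion.

In a two-hybrid assay, the DNA-binding-domain fusion is co-expressed with a partner fused to an activation domain, and an interaction between them reconstitutes GAL4 activity at reporter genes. The record does not describe what the insert encodes. The associated publication concerns binding between a blast fungus effector and its host targets, which suggests this plasmid was used to test such host–effector interactions.
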