Addgene plasmid #168308: pTL74
Purpose: pGBKT7 yeast two-hybrid plasmid
Depositing lab: Sophien Kamoun. Depositing organization: Sainsbury Laboratory, Norwich. Publication: A single amino acid polymorphism in a conserved effector of the multihost blast fungus pathogen expands host-target binding spectrum. Bentham AR, Petit-Houdenot Y, Win J, Chuma I, Terauchi R, Banfield MJ, Kamoun S, Langner T. PLoS Pathog. 2021 Nov 10;17(11):e1009957. doi: 10.1371/journal.ppat.1009957. eCollection 2021 Nov. PubMed 34758051.
Backbone
  Vector backbone: pGBKT7
  Vector type: Yeast Expression
Growth in bacteria
  Bacterial resistance: Kanamycin, 50 μg/mL
  Growth temperature: 37°C
  Growth strain: DH5alpha
  Copy number: High Copy
Gene/Insert
  Gene/Insert name: Si944233281
  Species: Setaria italica
  Cloning method: Unknown
Terms and licenses: Academic/Nonprofit Terms; Industry Terms: Not Available to Industry
How to cite: pTL74 was a gift from Sophien Kamoun (Addgene plasmid # 168308 ; http://n2t.net/addgene:168308 ; RRID:Addgene_168308)
