>Addgene plasmid #168308 | pTL74 | depositor partial sequence | sequence record 326408 | insert
GAATTCCAGAAAATCGTGATCAAGGTGCACATGACCTGCGATAACTGCCGCCGTAATGATCTGGCCCTGG
CCGGTAGCACCTGTGGTGTGCAGAGCGTGGCCATTGAAGCCGCCGAACGTGATCAGCTGGTGGTGGCCAG
CGATGGTGTGGATGCCGCAAGCCTGGCAAGCCGTCTGCGCAAAGCCGTGAAAGTGGGTCGCGCCGATATC
ATCAAAGTGGAAGCCGTGGTGCACGGCAAAAAATAAGGATCC
